>Addgene plasmid #23549 | pDONR223-PRKAG3 | depositor partial sequence | sequence record 10776 | Author sequence, M13pUC-fwd
GGGGGGNGGGGGGCGTGAATAGCTGGGCCCAATATGATTTTATTTTGACTGATAGTGACCTGTTCGTTGC
ACAAATTGATGAGCAATGCTTTTTTATAATGCCAACTTTGTACAAAAAAGTTGGCACCATGGAGCCCGGG
CTGGAGCACGCACTGCGCAGGACCCCTTCCTGGAGCAGCCTTGGGGGTTCTGAGCATCAAGAGATGAGCT
TCCTAGAGCAAGAAAACAGCAGCTCATGGCCATCACCAGCTGTGACCAGCAGCTCAGAAAGAATCCGTGG
GAAACGGAGGGCCAAAGCCTTGAGATGGACAAGGCAGAAGTCGGTGGAGGAAGGGGAGCCACCAGGTCAG
GGGGAAGGTCCCCGGTCCAGGCCAGCTGCTGAGTCCACCGGGCTGGAGGCCACATTCCCCAAGACCACAC
CCTTGGCTCAAGCTGATCCTGCCGGGGTGGGCACTCCACCAACAGGGTGGGACTGCCTCCCCTCTGACTG
TACAGCCTCAGCTGCAGGCTCCAGCACAGATGATGTGGAGCTGGCCACGGAGTTCCCAGCCACAGAGGCC
TGGGAGTGTGAGCTAGAAGGCCTGCTGGAAGAGAGGCCTGCCCTGTGCCTGTCCCCGCAGGCCCCATTTC
CCAAGCTGGGCTGGGATGACGAACTGCGGAAACCCGGCGCCCAGATCTACATGCGCTTCATGCAGGAGCA
CACCTGCTACGATGCCATGGCAACTAGCTCCAAGCTAGTCATCTTCGACACCATGCTGGAGATCAAGAAG
GCCTTCTTTGCTCTGGTGGCCAACGGGGTGCGGGCAGCCCCTCTATGGGACAGCAAGAAGCAGAGCTTTT
GTGGGGATGCTGACCATCACTGACTTTTTCCTG
