>Addgene plasmid #23549 | pDONR223-PRKAG3 | addgene partial sequence | sequence record 29445 | 23549 with M13pUC-fwd
AGCTCGGGCCCAATAATGATTTTATTTTGACTGATAGTGACCTGTTCGTTGCAACAAATTGATGAGCAAT
GCTTTTTTATAATGCCAACTTTGTACAAAAAAGTTGGCACCATGGAGCCCGGGCTGGAGCACGCACTGCG
CAGGACCCCTTCCTGGAGCAGCCTTGGGGGTTCTGAGCATCAAGAGATGAGCTTCCTAGAGCAAGAAAAC
AGCAGCTCATGGCCATCACCAGCTGTGACCAGCAGCTCAGAAAGAATCCGTGGGAAACGGAGGGCCAAAG
CCTTGAGATGGACAAGGCAGAAGTCGGTGGAGGAAGGGGAGCCACCAGGTCAGGGGGAAGGTCCCCGGTC
CAGGCCAGCTGCTGAGTCCACCGGGCTGGAGGCCACATTCCCCAAGACCACACCCTTGGCTCAAGCTGAT
CCTGCCGGGGTGGGCACTCCACCAACAGGGTGGGACTGCCTCCCCTCTGACTGTACAGCCTCAGCTGCAG
GCTCCAGCACAGATGATGTGGAGCTGGCCACGGAGTTCCCAGCCACAGAGGCCTGGGAGTGTGAGCTAGA
AGGCCTGCTGGAAGAGAGGCCTGCCCTGTGCCTGTCCCCGCAGGCCCCATTTCCCAAGCTGGGCTGGGAT
GACGAACTGCGGAAACCCGGCGCCCAGATCTACATGCGCTTCATGCAGGAGCACACCTGCTACGATGCCA
TGGCAACT
