>Addgene plasmid #23549 | pDONR223-PRKAG3 | depositor partial sequence | sequence record 47069 | Author sequence, M13-rev
GGGAAACAGCTATGACCATGTAATACGACTCACTATAGGGGATATCAGCTGGATGGCAAATAATGATTTT
ATTTTGACTGATAGTGACCTGTTCGTTGCAACAAATTGATAAGCAATGCTTTCTTATAATGCCAACTTTG
TACAAGAAAGTTGGCAAGGCCCCGAGGGCATCGATGCCAGCAGGGCTGAGCACCAGTGCCTGAAGGATGT
CGGAGAGGGAGACCACGCCCAAGAGATGCTGGGTCTCGTCCACTAGCACCAGCCTGTGTACCTGCTCCCG
AGCAATCCTGTCGATCACTTCCCCCAAGCTCTCGTGGGGCTGGCAGGAAAGGACTCCCTCCAGACATAGT
GTCCTCTGCCTCAGGGCTTCTCCCACACTCATGTCCAGGTGGTTGTAGGTTTGCTGGGCAGCCAGGTGAA
TCACATCAAAGCGGGAATAGAGGCCCACGACCTGACCACATTCGTTGACCACAGGCAGTGCAGACACACG
CCGGTCCACAAAGATGTCCAGTGCAGTCAGGATGGGTGCTGTCTCCAGCACCACAGCCAAGTCTCGGAAT
GTGCCGATGCCCAAATCTTGGATAGTGCGGTAGAGGAAGGAGGGCCGGGGCAGCAGGGAACCAAAGATGT
GCAGGAACTTGAGCAGGCGTTTGTGTGTGAGGATGTGGAGTACGTTGCCTGACACCGGGTCAAGAACAGG
CAGGCGATGGATCCGGTTCTTGATGAGGGTGTAGACAGCTTCAAACAGGCTATCATTAGGAGAGATGGAG
ACCAGAAGCTT
