[The description below was written by a language model from this plasmid's Addgene catalogue record.]
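Description:
pDONR223-PRKAG3 is a Gateway entry-type clone built on the Invitrogen pDONR223 donor backbone (about 5 kb without insert) and carrying the human PRKAG3 open reading frame, which encodes the gamma 3 non-catalytic regulatory subunit of AMP-activated protein kinase (AMPK). The insert is roughly 1.47 kb and was introduced by Gateway recombination. The plasmid is maintained in E. coli as a high-copy replicon under spectinomycin selection. The record names no specific origin of replication and gives no feature table, so details of the backbone elements beyond these catalogue fields are not documented here. M13 forward and reverse primer sites flank the insert and are used for sequence verification.

The ORF is deliberately supplied without a stop codon. This "open" configuration means that, after recombination into a destination vector, the coding sequence can read through into a C-terminal epitope tag and stop codon supplied by that vector. The donor plasmid has no stated promoter for expression in mammalian cells, and the depositor notes that it should not be transfected directly. It serves instead as a shuttle source of the ORF. A set of companion lentiviral destination vectors (the pLX301 to pLX304 series) is indicated for expressing these ORFs in mammalian cells, but they are separate constructs. The clone belongs to a kinase ORF collection associated with a study of resistance to RAF inhibition through MAP kinase pathway reactivation, which points to use in gain-of-function expression screens and in targeted studies of AMPK subunit function.
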