Addgene plasmid #23549: pDONR223-PRKAG3
Depositing lab: William Hahn & David Root. Depositing organization: Dana-Farber Cancer Institute. Publication: COT drives resistance to RAF inhibition through MAP kinase pathway reactivation. Johannessen CM, Boehm JS, Kim SY, Thomas SR, Wardwell L, Johnson LA, Emery CM, Stransky N, Cogdill AP, Barretina J, Caponigro G, Hieronymus H, Murray RR, Salehi-Ashtiani K, Hill DE, Vidal M, Zhao JJ, Yang X, Alkan O, Kim S, Harris JL, Wilson CJ, Myer VE, Finan PM, Root DE, Roberts TM, Golub T, Flaherty KT, Dummer R, Weber BL, Sellers WR, Schlegel R, Wargo JA, Hahn WC, Garraway LA. Nature. 2010 Dec 16;468(7326):968-72. doi: 10.1038/nature09627 PubMed 21107320.
Backbone
  Vector backbone: pDONR223
  Backbone manufacturer: Invitrogen
  Backbone size w/o insert (bp): 5005
  Vector type: Gateway Donor vector
Growth in bacteria
  Bacterial resistance: Spectinomycin, 50 μg/mL
  Growth temperature: 37°C
  Growth strain: DH5alpha
  Copy number: High Copy
Gene/Insert
  Gene/Insert name: PRKAG3 (alt name: protein kinase, AMP-activated, gamma 3 non-catalytic subunit)
  Species: H. sapiens (human)
  Insert size (bp): 1470
  Entrez Gene: PRKAG3 (a.k.a. AMPKG3)
  Cloning method: Gateway Cloning
  Sequencing primers: 5′ M13pUC-fwd; 3′ M13rev
Terms and licenses: Academic/Nonprofit Terms; Industry Terms: Not Available to Industry
Depositor comments: The ORF has no Stop codon. This design enables easy recombination into a destination vector to add an epitope tag of choice and Stop codon to the ORF. Do NOT use this plasmid directly for transfections. A set of 4 custom lentiviral vectors is available ( pLX301 (http://www.addgene.org/25895/) , pLX302 (http://www.addgene.org/25896/) , pLX303 (http://www.addgene.org/25897/) , pLX304 (http://www.addgene.org/25890/) ) to be used to express these ORFs in mammalian cells. These plasmids are not included in the kit and must be ordered separately.
How to cite: pDONR223-PRKAG3 was a gift from William Hahn & David Root (Addgene plasmid # 23549 ; http://n2t.net/addgene:23549 ; RRID:Addgene_23549)
